Addgene plasmid #49519: pGMEH-0X750-luxAB-DAS+4
Purpose: Hygromycin resistant; expresses luxAB-DAS+4 under the control of a promoter containing PtetO-4C5G; replicates episomally
Depositing lab: Dirk Schnappinger. Depositing organization: Cornell University. Publication: A genetic strategy to identify targets for the development of drugs that prevent bacterial persistence. Kim JH, O'Brien KM, Sharma R, Boshoff HI, Rehren G, Chakraborty S, Wallach JB, Monteleone M, Wilson DJ, Aldrich CC, Barry CE 3rd, Rhee KY, Ehrt S, Schnappinger D. Proc Natl Acad Sci U S A. 2013 Nov 4. 10.1073/pnas.1315860110 PubMed 24191058.
Backbone
  Vector backbone: pDE43-MEH
  Backbone size w/o insert (bp): 6465
  Total vector size (bp): 8802
  Vector type: Bacterial Expression
Growth in bacteria
  Bacterial resistance: Hygromycin, 200 μg/mL
  Growth temperature: 37°C
  Growth strain: Mach1
  Copy number: High Copy
Gene/Insert
  Gene/Insert name: P750-luxAB-DAS+4
  Insert size (bp): 2337
  Promoter: P750
  Tag / fusion protein: DAS+4 (AANDENYSENYADAS) (C terminal on insert)
  Cloning method: Gateway Cloning
  Sequencing primers: 5′ n/a; 3′ n/a
Terms and licenses: Academic/Nonprofit Terms; Industry Terms: Not Available to Industry
How to cite: pGMEH-0X750-luxAB-DAS+4 was a gift from Dirk Schnappinger (Addgene plasmid # 49519 ; http://n2t.net/addgene:49519 ; RRID:Addgene_49519)
