[The description below was written by a language model from this plasmid's Addgene catalogue record and pLannotate feature annotations shown in this document.]
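Description:
pGMEH-0X750-luxAB-DAS+4 is a bacterial expression plasmid of roughly 8.8 kb, assembled by Gateway cloning in the pDE43-MEH backbone. It is propagated at high copy in E. coli through a ColE1/pUC-type origin and selected with hygromycin, conferred by the Streptomyces hygroscopicus hygromycin phosphotransferase gene. The catalogue entry says the plasmid replicates episomally rather than integrating. The associated work on bacterial persistence suggests a non-E. coli target host, but the record names neither that host nor the replicon used there. A stretch of nearly 3 kb downstream of the hygromycin gene carries no annotation and may hold such functions. attB4, attB1, attB2 and attB3 sites flank the payload modules, consistent with multisite Gateway assembly. Several short automated hits (lacZ, lacY, lacI, bla, SV40 poly(A), bom and RSF ori fragments) appear to be backbone remnants or chance matches rather than functional parts.

The payload is a 2.3 kb cassette in which the P750 promoter, described as containing the PtetO-4C5G tet operator variant, drives Vibrio harveyi luxA and luxB. These encode the alpha and beta subunits of bacterial luciferase. The promoter lies between attB1 and attB2, where the annotation detects only a partial operator-like match. A C-terminal DAS+4 tag is recorded on the insert; this is a modified ssrA-type degradation tag that generally makes a protein susceptible to proteolysis when the SspB adaptor is present. A short luxE fragment follows luxB, but no aldehyde-synthesis genes are annotated, so light output would depend on added substrate. The design suits use as a luminescent reporter for testing tet-regulated transcription combined with controlled protein degradation, as in dual-control gene-silencing systems.
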