Features (pLannotate 1.2.2; 21 found; start..end, strand, type, name):
     17..174     +  CDS            lacZα (fragment): LacZα fragment of β-galactosidase; lacZ fragment
    180..234     -  misc_feature   bom (fragment): basis of mobility region from pBR322
    228..332     +  CDS            lacZ (fragment): β-galactosidase; lacZ
    384..596     +  CDS            lacY (fragment): LACY_ECOLI - Experimental evidence at protein level: Swiss-Prot protein existence level 1. Responsible for transport of beta-galactosides into the cell, with the concomitant import of a proton (symport system). Can transport lactose, melibiose, lactulose or the analog methyl-1-thio-beta,D- galactopyranoside (TMG), but not sucrose or fructose (PubMed:1848449, PubMed:18177889, PubMed:22106930). The substrate specificity is directed toward the galactopyranosyl moiety of the substrate (PubMed:22106930). From Escherichia coli (strain K12).
    596..730     +  polyA_signal   SV40 poly(A) signal: SV40 polyadenylation signal
    783..810     -  terminator     rrnB T2 terminator: transcription terminator T2 from the E. coli rrnB gene
    833..888     -  CDS            lacI (fragment): lac repressor; lacI; The lac repressor binds to the lac operator to inhibit transcription in E. coli. This inhibition can be relieved by adding lactose or isopropyl-β-D-thiogalactopyranoside (IPTG).
   1071..1659    -  rep_origin     ori: high-copy-number ColE1/pMB1/pBR322/pUC origin of replication
   1831..1906    -  CDS            bla(M) (fragment): β-lactamase lacking the signal sequence; bla(M); allows cytosolic expression of β-lactamase
   2023..3015    +  CDS            hyg: KHYB_STRHY - Experimental evidence at protein level: Swiss-Prot protein existence level 1. The aminoglycoside phosphotransferases achieve inactivation of their antibiotic substrates by phosphorylation. From Streptomyces hygroscopicus.
   5857..5887    -  misc_feature   MCS (fragment): pBluescript multiple cloning site
   6028..6093    +  rep_origin     RSF ori (fragment): Plasmids containing the RSF 1030 origin of replication can be propagated in E. coli cells that contain additional plasmids with compatible origins.
   6153..6173    +  protein_bind   attB4: mutant version of attB; core recombination site for the Gateway® BP reaction BP Clonase™
   6178..6198    +  protein_bind   attB1: mutant version of attB; core recombination site for the Gateway® BP reaction BP Clonase™
   6344..6361    +  protein_bind   lac operator (symmetric) (fragment): The lac repressor binds to the lac operator to inhibit transcription in E. coli. This inhibition can be relieved by adding lactose or isopropyl-β-D-thiogalactopyranoside (IPTG). The symmetric lac operator was optimized for tight binding of lac repressor. lac repressor encoded by lacI
   6373..6397    -  protein_bind   attB2: mutant version of attB; recombination site for the Gateway® BP reaction BP Clonase™
   6430..7494    +  CDS            luxA: LUXA_VIBHA - Experimental evidence at protein level: Swiss-Prot protein existence level 1. Light-emitting reaction in luminous bacteria. From Vibrio harveyi (Beneckea harveyi).
   7524..8495    +  CDS            luxB: LUXB_VIBHA - Experimental evidence at protein level: Swiss-Prot protein existence level 1. Light-emitting reaction in luminous bacteria. The specific role of the beta subunit is unknown, but it is absolutely required for bioluminescence activity. From Vibrio harveyi (Beneckea harveyi).
   8637..8747    +  CDS            luxE (fragment): LUXE_VIBHA - Protein inferred from homology: Swiss-Prot protein existence level 3. Acyl-protein synthetase activates tetradecanoic acid. It is a component of the fatty acid reductase complex responsible for converting tetradecanoic acid to the aldehyde which serves as substrate in the luciferase-catalyzed reaction. From Vibrio harveyi (Beneckea harveyi).
   8782..8818    +  misc_feature   MCS (fragment): pBluescript multiple cloning site
   8819..13      -  protein_bind   attB3 (across the origin): mutant version of attB; core recombination site for the Gateway® BP reaction BP Clonase™
>Addgene plasmid #49519 | pGMEH-0X750-luxAB-DAS+4 | depositor full sequence | sequence record 73898 | pGMEH-0X750-luxAB-DAS+4 sequence 8826 bps
TTATACATAGTTGATAATTCACTGGCCGTCGTTTTACAACGTCGTGACTGGGAAAACCCTGGCGTTACCC
AACTTAATCGCCTTGCAGCACATCCCCCTTTCGCCAGCTGGCGTAATAGCGAAGAGGCCCGCACCGATCG
CCCTTCCCAACAGTTGCGCAGCCTGAATGGCGAATGGCGCCTGATGCGGTATTTTCTCCTTACGCATCTG
TGCGGTATTTCACACCGCATATGGGGATTGGTGGCGACGACTCCTGGAGCCCGTCAGTATCGGCGGAATT
CCAGCTGAGCGCCGGTCGCTACCATTACCAGTTGGTCTGGTGTCAAAAATAATAATAACCGGGCAGGCCA
TGTCTGCCCGTATTTCGCGTAAGGAAATCCATTATGTACTATTTAAAAAACACAAACTTTTGGATGTTCG
GTTTATTCTTTTTCTTTTACTTTTTTATCATGGGAGCCTACTTCCCGTTTTTCCCGATTTGGCTACATGA
CATCAACCATATCAGCAAAAGTGATACGGGTATTATTTTTGCCGCTATTTCTCTGTTCTCGCTATTATTC
CAACCGCTGTTTGGTCTGCTTTCTGACAAACTCGGAACTTGTTTATTGCAGCTTATAATGGTTACAAATA
AAGCAATAGCATCACAAATTTCACAAATAAAGCATTTTTTTCACTGCATTCTAGTTGTGGTTTGTCCAAA
CTCATCAATGTATCTTATCATGTCTGGATCCTCTAGAGTCGACCTGCAGGTTTAAACGCGGCCGCAAACA
GTATTAAACGCAAAAAGGCCATCCGTCAGGATGGCCTTCTGCTTAGCTAATCAACTAGTTCTAGCTGCAT
TAATGAATCGGCCAACGCGCGGGGAGAGGCGGTTTGCGTATTGGGCGCTCTTCCGCTTCCTCGCTCACTG
ACTCGCTGCGCTCGGTCGTTCGGCTGCGGCGAGCGGTATCAGCTCACTCAAAGGCGGTAATACGGTTATC
CACAGAATCAGGGGATAACGCAGGAAAGAACATGTGAGCAAAAGGCCAGCAAAAGGCCAGGAACCGTAAA
AAGGCCGCGTTGCTGGCGTTTTTCCATAGGCTCCGCCCCCCTGACGAGCATCACAAAAATCGACGCTCAA
GTCAGAGGTGGCGAAACCCGACAGGACTATAAAGATACCAGGCGTTTCCCCCTGGAAGCTCCCTCGTGCG
CTCTCCTGTTCCGACCCTGCCGCTTACCGGATACCTGTCCGCCTTTCTCCCTTCGGGAAGCGTGGCGCTT
TCTCATAGCTCACGCTGTAGGTATCTCAGTTCGGTGTAGGTCGTTCGCTCCAAGCTGGGCTGTGTGCACG
AACCCCCCGTTCAGCCCGACCGCTGCGCCTTATCCGGTAACTATCGTCTTGAGTCCAACCCGGTAAGACA
CGACTTATCGCCACTGGCAGCAGCCACTGGTAACAGGATTAGCAGAGCGAGGTATGTAGGCGGTGCTACA
GAGTTCTTGAAGTGGTGGCCTAACTACGGCTACACTAGAAGGACAGTATTTGGTATCTGCGCTCTGCTGA
AGCCAGTTACCTTCGGAAAAAGAGTTGGTAGCTCTTGATCCGGCAAACAAACCACCGCTGGTAGCGGTGG
TTTTTTTGTTTGCAAGCAGCAGATTACGCGCAGAAAAAAAGGATCTCAAGAAGATCCTTTGATCTTTTCT
ACGGGGTCTGACGCTCAGTGGAACGAAAACTCACGTTAAGGGATTTTGGTCATGAGATTATCAAAAAGGA
TCTTCACCTAGATCCTTTTAAATTAAAAATGAAGTTTTAAATCAATCTAAAGTATATATGAGTAAACTTG
GTCTGACAGTTACCAATGCTTAATCAGTGAGGCACCTATCTCAGCGATCTGTCTATTTCGTTCATCCATA
GTTGCCTGACTCCCCGGACGTGGCCGACCAGCCCGTCATCGTCAACGCCTGACCGCGGTGCGGACAGGCC
GTGTCGCGACCGGCCGTGCGGAATTAAGCCGGCCCGTACCCTGTGAATAGAGGTCCGCTGTGACACAAGA
ATCCCTGTTACTTCTCGACCGTATTGATTCGGATGATTCCTACGCGAGCCTGCGGAACGACCAGGAATTC
TGGGAGCCGCTGGCCCGCCGAGCCCTGGAGGAGCTCGGGCTGCCGGTGCCGCCGGTGCTGCGGGTGCCCG
GCGAGAGCACCAACCCCGTACTGGTCGGCGAGCCCGACCCGGTGATCAAGCTGTTCGGCGAGCACTGGTG
CGGTCCGGAGAGCCTCGCGTCGGAGTCGGAGGCGTACGCGGTCCTGGCGGACGCCCCGGTGCCGGTGCCC
CGCCTCCTCGGCCGCGGCGAGCTGCGGCCCGGCACCGGAGCCTGGCCGTGGCCCTACCTGGTGATGAGCC
GGATGACCGGCACCACCTGGCGGTCCGCGATGGACGGCACGACCGACCGGAACGCGCTGCTCGCCCTGGC
CCGCGAACTCGGCCGGGTGCTCGGCCGGCTGCACAGGGTGCCGCTGACCGGGAACACCGTGCTCACCCCC
CATTCCGAGGTCTTCCCGGAACTGCTGCGGGAACGCCGCGCGGCGACCGTCGAGGACCACCGCGGGTGGG
GCTACCTCTCGCCCCGGCTGCTGGACCGCCTGGAGGACTGGCTGCCGGACGTGGACACGCTGCTGGCCGG
CCGCGAACCCCGGTTCGTCCACGGCGACCTGCACGGGACCAACATCTTCGTGGACCTGGCCGCGACCGAG
GTCACCGGGATCGTCGACTTCACCGACGTCTATGCGGGAGACTCCCGCTACAGCCTGGTGCAACTGCATC
TCAACGCCTTCCGGGGCGACCGCGAGATCCTGGCCGCGCTGCTCGACGGGGCGCAGTGGAAGCGGACCGA
GGACTTCGCCCGCGAACTGCTCGCCTTCACCTTCCTGCACGACTTCGAGGTGTTCGAGGAGACCCCGCTG
GATCTCTCCGGCTTCACCGATCCGGAGGAACTGGCGCAGTTCCTCTGGGGGCCGCCGGACACCGCCCCCG
GCGCCTGACGCCCCGGGCCGCCCGGCGCCGCCCCCGGCCCCCGGCGGCCGGCCGCCCGGAGCCCCGCCCG
CGCTCGGGAGCCCCGGGCCCGCGCCGAAGCCCGCTGCTGCGAGCCCGGAGCGGGCCGGCCGACGGCGGTG
CGGGCCCGGCGGCGGACGCTCAGCAGCGGCGGGCGTGAAAGGCCCTGGCATCCTCGATCATCTCCTCCAG
GGTGGTCGGCCGAGCTTCCATCCCAGCTCGGCAAGGATCAACGAGGACAGTCGCACGACGAAGTTCTTCT
GGATCGCGCCCGTGCTGGAAGCACTCAACCTCGAAGCGTGTGGTTGCGGAGCCATCTAGCAACCACACGA
AACATGCGCAACGAACCGCGCAACGAACAACGCCTAGAACTGGCCCTAGATGAGCTGACTCGTATCGTTG
GTAAACCTAGTTTGACCAGCATGTTTTAACTACGTTCGGTGAGCTGTCAACGGGGCCTGTAACGGCACAA
CGAACCGTGCAACGAGAGTGGCCACGGATGCCACCACAGGCACTACAACGGAGTTCGCCACGTACATCAC
CACAACCACCGATTCTGGCGGTGAGCTCCCCGATATTCAGCGGAAATGGCTTGGTATCGACCAAGATTCG
TAGAACCCCGTCTCGTCTGGCTGGTATTCAAAACGGGCGCAACGAAACACGCAACGAGACAGGCATGGCC
CAAACCAGAAAACTAGCGTCTACCAGGACTTTTACCTGTCCGACCCGTTGCAACGGAACCCCCCACGGAA
CCCCCGCGACACCCGCTCCCCAATTGCGTTAGAACAGCGGTGGATTGTCGGCTTCGTTGTGGGCCTTTTG
AGCCGCTTCCTGTTCTGCCGCACGCTCTTTCCTCGCCCGATAGCCGAGTCGCTTAACGGTGTCCAGATGC
AGCCCGAAATGTTTGGCCGTTTGCGGCCAAGAGTGGCCCTCGTCGTCGTGATAGGCGCGGATGCGTTCGC
GGCGTGCAGCCTGCTCGGCGAGCCACTCGCTGCGTTCCTGCGCCACGAGCCGGACGACGTGGCGTTCGGA
TAGTCCGGTGATTCGAGCGCCTTCGGCGGCGGTCACGCGCCGCTTTTTGCGGACAGTCGGCTGCCGGTTG
TAGCCGTCGCTGTAGCCGTCGCTGTAGCCGTCGCTCATAGCAATGCCTCCATGGCTGACGCGGACTTTGC
GCGCCGCGCAACTGTGCTCGCCGCCGTGCGCGCTGCTGCGCCCTTCCGCGAGATGGCCGACTGGCGCGCA
CTGAGTGTGGCCTCGTAGACCACGATCCCGTCCGCCCAAATGCGCGACTTGGTTGTGATCCAACGCCAAA
TGCTGTTGGCGATGGCGCGGACCTCGCTGTCCGGTAGCGGTCCGGGACACACGTCGTTGCACGGGAATTC
GGCGTTTCGCGCGTGGCACTCGGCATAGATCGCGCGGCCGAGTCCGTCCACGTTCCGGGTCGGCAGGTAG
ATCCGCATGAGGGCGGGACGATAGGCCCACAACCTGACGGAATCGAACAGTGCGCAATTCCGCCCTAGCG
GCGTCGGAGCCGCTTTGTACGTGGTCTGCTGACGCCAGCGCGGCGGTGGCATGTTCGCGCCGAGCTCGGC
CTCGATGTGGCTGAGTGTGTAGAGATCTGAGTGGAGCCATTCCGTTTCCCAGGCGATGTGGCCGGGGTTT
TTGGTCATGAGGCCTGAGTAACTGCGGTCGCCGTCGACGGCGCGCCGAAGGCCTTCGGCGCACGCCGCCA
TGTATGCGAGCGGCTTACGCCGCGCGTATTCGGTGCGTGGAACAGGGGCGTTGAGTGCCCACACTGCGTG
TGCGTGGCCGTTGGCGCGATTGCCCACGATCGCGTTGGGCAGCGGATGGGACCCCCGGGCGCTGAGCGCT
CGGAGCGCTGCGTCTGGATGGTCTACGTCCACGACCAGCAGGTTTGCCAGCGCTGTTGGGTTCGCCTCGA
TGTACCGGCGGCCTAGGGCCGACGCGCGGCTTTGGCGGTAGATCCCCTCGAGCAGATCGTCGCTTGCCAG
CGGCCAGTACGGCAGCCAGAGCTGCTCAAATTCGTCGGCGACGTGGCTCACGCTTGGTAGTAGACCACGA
TTAATCACCGGTGTATGGTCCGACACGAGCTCCAAGTCAGATATTTCGCTGAGGGGCCACCCCACAACTG
CACACTCCCCCGCTCTCCCGTCGAGCCCTGGTGGTGGAACACCAGCGACAGCCGAGCACCCCCAACCACC
TGTACCAACCAGGAGGAACACATGCGTCGTTTCGAGGACGTTTCCGGGCCGCTGAGAGCCGCTGTGGCGG
CCGTACACGCCGCCTTAGACCCGTTAGACCCCCTGCCGCCTGAATGCGCGGGTACGAGCCACACAGCGCC
CGAACTTACGGAGCTGGTGGGCTCACCTGGCTTTATGGCGTACGAATCGGCTGTGTGCGACCTGTTGGGC
GAGGTGAGGTACGCGCTACTCACGCTGGCAAGGGCGACACAGCCGCCCCACCGAGCCCGCACGGCCGCGC
GCGGTGTCAACAACCGGGTGAGTCGTGCACACCAGCAGGTGTTCGAGGCTTGGCTCGAAGTGCAGGACAT
CGTGGCGAACGCCGCCCGATGAGCCGCGCCTTACGCTGGCTGCCAGCCGTTCGCGGGCTGGTTGGTGCAG
CGCGTCGAGCGGTTAGAGGCCCTGCGGTGTTCCACCACCGCAGGCCTCGCCCTTTTTAAGGCTGAATTTG
CTTGTCTCCGAATCCAACTGGCTTGTCCAAGGGTGTATCTACGCTTAATCCAAAGTTCAAACGAGGGGAT
TACACATGACCAACTTCGATAACGTTCTCGGCTCGATGATCCCCGGCGGGCCCCCCCTCGAGGTCGACGG
TATCGATTTAATTAATATGCATCAATTGATTTAAATACTAGTGTTAACTATTTAATTGGGGACCCTAGAG
GTCCCCTTTTTTATTTTAAAAATTTTTTCNAAGGGGACCTCTAGGGTCCCCAGCTGGCTAGCGAGTCATG
AGGTNACCATGTTCTTTCCTGCGTTATCCCCTGATTCTGTGGATAACCGTATTACCGCCTTTGAGTGAGC
TGATACCAGCGGATAACAATTTCACACAGGAAACAGCTATGACCATGATTACGCCAAGCTATCAACTTTG
TATAGAAAAGTTGAATTCAAGTTTGTACAAAAAAGCAGGCTGCTACCAGGCCTAGATCTGGGGACCCTAG
AGGTCCCCTTTTTTATTTTAAAAATTTTTTCACGTGCCAGCCGATTGGTCGCTCTGACCAGGGAAAATAG
CCCTCTGACCTGGGGATTTGCGATCCCCGTCAGTGACGGAGATAATTGTGAGCGCTCACAACCGCATGCA
CCACCCAGCTTTCTTGTACAAAGTGGTTAATTAACAGGATCCCCAAATAAGGAAATGTTATGAAATTTGG
AAACTTCCTTCTCACTTATCAGCCACCTGAGCTATCTCAGACCGAAGTGATGAAGCGATTGGTTAATCTG
GGCAAAGCGTCTGAAGGTTGTGGCTTCGACACCGTTTGGTTGCTAGAGCACCACTTCACTGAATTTGGGT
TGTTAGGGAATCCTTATGTTGCTGCCGCACACCTATTAGGTGCGACAGAAACGCTCAACGTTGGCACTGC
AGCTATCGTATTGCCGACTGCCCATCCGGTTCGACAAGCAGAAGACGTAAACCTACTGGATCAAATGTCA
AAAGGACGATTCCGTTTTGGTATTTGTCGCGGTTTGTACGATAAAGATTTTCGTGTCTTTGGTACAGACA
TGGATAACAGCCGAGCCTTAATGGACTGTTGGTATGACTTGATGAAAGAAGGCTTCAATGAAGGCTATAT
CGCGGCGGATAACGAACATATTAAGTTCCCGAAAATCCAACTGAATCCATCGGCTTACACACAAGGTGGT
GCTCCTGTTTATGTCGTCGCGGAGTCAGCATCAACGACAGAATGGGCTGCAGAGCGTGGCCTACCAATGA
TTCTAAGCTGGATCATCAACACTCACGAGAAGAAAGCGCAGCTTGATCTTTACAACGAAGTCGCGACTGA
ACATGGCTACGATGTGACTAAGATTGACCACTGTTTGTCTTACATCACCTCCGTCGATCATGACTCAAAT
AGAGCCAAAGATATTTGCCGCAACTTCTTGGGCCATTGGTACGACTCATACGTGAATGCCACCAAGATTT
TTGACGACTCTGACCAAACAAAAGGTTACGACTTCAATAAAGGTCAATGGCGTGATTTTGTGTTGAAAGG
CCACAAAGACACCAATCGCCGAATTGATTACAGCTACGAAATCAACCCAGTAGGGACGCCTGAAGAGTGT
ATCGCGATTATCCAGCAAGATATTGATGCGACGGGTATTGACAATATTTGTTGTGGTTTTGAAGCAAACG
GTTCTGAAGAAGAAATTATCGCATCTATGAAGCTATTCCAGTCTGATGTGATGCCATATCTCAAAGAAAA
ACAGTAATTAATATTTTCTAAAAGGAAAGAGACATGAAATTTGGATTATTCTTCCTCAATTTTATGAATT
CAAAGCGTTCTTCTGATCAAGTCATCGAAGAAATGTTAGATACCGCACATTACGTAGATCAGTTGAAGTT
TGACACGTTGGCTGTTTACGAAAACCATTTCTCGAACAATGGTGTGGTTGGTGCCCCACTAACAGTGGCT
GGTTTTTTACTTGGTATGACAAAGAACGCCAAAGTGGCTTCGTTGAATCACGTCATTACCACGCATCATC
CAGTACGTGTGGCGGAAGAAGCGTGTCTACTTGACCAAATGAGTGAAGGCCGTTTTGCCTTTGGCTTTAG
TGATTGTGAAAAGAGTGCAGATATGCGCTTCTTTAATCGACCAACGGATTCTCAGTTTCAGTTGTTCAGT
GAGTGTCACAAGATCATCAATGATGCATTCACTACTGGGTACTGCCATCCAAACAATGATTTTTATAGTT
TTCCTAAAATCTCCGTTAACCCACACGCGTTCACTGAAGGCGGTCCTGCGCAATTTGTGAATGCGACGAG
CAAAGAAGTGGTTGAATGGGCGGCTAAGTTAGGGCTTCCACTCGTGTTTAGATGGGACGACTCAAACGCT
CAAAGAAAAGAATACGCCGGTTTGTACCACGAAGTTGCTCAGGCACATGGTGTCGATGTTAGTCAGGTTC
GACACAAGCTGACGCTGCTGGTCAACCAAAATGTAGATGGTGAAGCAGCAAGGGCAGAAGCTCGCGTGTA
TTTGGAAGAGTTTGTCCGTGAATCTTACTCAAATACCGACTTTGAGCAAAAAATGGGAGAGCTGTTGTCA
GAAAATGCCATCGGTACTTATGAAGAAAGTACTCAGGCAGCGCGAGTTGCGATTGAGTGTTGTGGTGCCG
CGGACCTATTGATGTCTTTTGAGTCGATGGAAGATAAAGCGCAGCAAAGAGCGGTTATCGATGTGGTAAA
CGCCAACATCGTCAAATACCACTCGGCCGCCAACGACGAGAACTACTCCGAGAACTACGCGGACGCCAGC
TAATAACTAGTCGTTTAACTGATGCTGAAGGGGCAGCGATGCCCCTTATATCACCATTCTTTTCGCGCGA
TAGCGCTAACTAATAGAGGCATTTATATGGACGTACTTTCAGCGGTTAAGCAGGAAAATATCGCAGCGAG
CACAGAAATCGATGACTTGATTTTCATGGGAACTCCTCAGCAATGGTCATTGCAGGAACAAAAACAGCCG
GATCTCGAGCTCGCGAAAGCTCTGATTTAAATGGATCCCCCGGGCTGCAGGAATTCGATATCAAGCTTCA
ACTTTA
