>Addgene plasmid #49519 | pGMEH-0X750-luxAB-DAS+4 | addgene partial sequence | sequence record 76221 | M13pUC-Rev 5'-AGCGGATAACAATTTCACACAGG-3'
AGCTATCAACTTTGTATAGAAAAGTTGAATTCAAGTTTGTACAAAAAAGCAGGCTGCTACCAGGCCTAGA
TCTGGGGACCCTAGAGGTCCCCTTTTTTATTTTAAAAATTTTTTCACGTGCCAGCCGATTGGTCGCTCTG
ACCAGGGAAAATAGCCCTCTGACCTGGGGATTTGCGATCCCCGTCAGTGACGGAGATAATTGTGAGCGCT
CACAACCGCATGCACCACCCAGCTTTCTTGTACAAAGTGGTTAATTAACAGGATCCCCAAATAAGGAAAT
GTTATGAAATTTGGAAACTTCCTTCTCACTTATCAGCCACCTGAGCTATCTCAGACCGAAGTGATGAAGC
GATTGGTTAATCTGGGCAAAGCGTCTGAAGGTTGTGGCTTCGACACCGTTTGGTTGCTAGAGCACCACTT
CACTGAATTTGGGTTGTTAGGGAATCCTTATGTTGCTGCCGCACACCTATTAGGTGCGACAGAAACGCTC
AACGTTGGCACTGCAGCTATCGTATTGCCGACTGCCCATCCGGTTCGACAAGCAGAAGACGTAAACCTAC
TGGATCAAATGTCAAAAGGACGATTCCGTTTTGGTATTTGTCGCGGTTTGTACGATAAAGATTTTCGTGT
CTTTGGTACAGACATGGATAACAGCCGAGCCTTAATGGACTGTTGGTATGACTTGATGAAAGAAGGCTTC
AATGAAGGCTATATCGCGGCGGATAACGAACATATTAAGTTCCCGAAAATCCAACTGAATCCATCGGCTT
A
