>Addgene plasmid #49519 | pGMEH-0X750-luxAB-DAS+4 | addgene partial sequence | sequence record 76729 | M13pUC-Fwd 5'-CCCAGTCACGACGTTGTAAAACG-3'
TAAAGTTGAAGCTTGATATCGAATTCCTGCAGCCCGGGGGATCCATTTAAATCAGAGCTTTCGCGAGCTC
GAGATCCGGCTGTTTTTGTTCCTGCAATGACCATTGCTGAGGAGTTCCCATGAAAATCAAGTCATCGATT
TCTGTGCTCGCTGCGATATTTTCCTGCTTAACCGCTGAAAGTACGTCCATATAAATGCCTCTATTAGTTA
GCGCTATCGCGCGAAAAGAATGGTGATATAAGGGGCATCGCTGCCCCTTCAGCATCAGTTAAACGACTAG
TTATTAGCTGGCGTCCGCGTAGTTCTCGGAGTAGTTCTCGTCGTTGGCGGCCGAGTGGTATTTGACGATG
TTGGCGTTTACCACATCGATAACCGCTCTTTGCTGCGCTTTATCTTCCATCGACTCAAAAGACATCAATA
GGTCCGCGGCACCACAACACTCAATCGCAACTCGCGCTGCCTGAGTACTTTCTTCATAAGTACCGATGGC
ATTTTCTGACAACAGCTCTCCCATTTTTTGCTCAAAGTCGGTATTTGAGTAAGATTCACGGACAAACTCT
TCCAAATACACGCGAGCTTCTGCCCTTGCTGCTTCACCATCTACATTTTGGTTGACCAGCAGCGTCAGCT
TGTGTCGAACCTGACTAACATCGACACCATGTGCCTGAGCAACTTCGTGGTACAAACCGGCGTATTCTTT
TCTTTGAGCGTTTGAGTCGTCCCATCTAAACACGAGTGGAAGCCCTAACTTAGCCGCCCATTCAACCACT
TCTTTGCTCGTCGCATTCACAAATTGCGCAGGACCGCCTTCAGTGAACGCGTGTGGGTTAAC
